Addgene plasmid #97067: pEAHISSOarD1
Purpose: Expressing Sulfolobus solfataricus orf Sso Ard1 (N-terminal acetylase) protein
Depositing lab: Huanting Liu & James Naismith. Depositing organization: University of St. Andrews. Publication: The Scottish Structural Proteomics Facility: targets, methods and outputs. Oke M, Carter LG, Johnson KA, Liu H, McMahon SA, Yan X, Kerou M, Weikart ND, Kadi N, Sheikh MA, Schmelz S, Dorward M, Zawadzki M, Cozens C, Falconer H, Powers H, Overton IM, van Niekerk CA, Peng X, Patel P, Garrett RA, Prangishvili D, Botting CH, Coote PJ, Dryden DT, Barton GJ, Schwarz-Linek U, Challis GL, Taylor GL, White MF, Naismith JH. J Struct Funct Genomics. 2010 Jun;11(2):167-80. doi: 10.1007/s10969-010-9090-y. Epub 2010 Apr 24. PubMed 20419351.
Backbone
  Vector backbone: pEAHISTEV, modified from pDEST14
  Backbone manufacturer: BSRC, University of St Andrews
  Backbone size w/o insert (bp): 3701
  Total vector size (bp): 4209
  Modifications to backbone: none
Growth in bacteria
  Bacterial resistance: Ampicillin, 100 μg/mL
  Growth temperature: 37°C
  Growth strain: DH5alpha
  Growth instructions: Protein expression in DE3 strains
  Copy number: High Copy
Gene/Insert
  Gene/Insert name: S. solfataricus Sso Ard1 protein (alt name: N-terminal acetylase)
  Species: Sulfolobus solfataricus
  Mutation: none
  Promoter: T7
  Tag / fusion protein: N-terminal TEV protease cleavable 6xHis tag (N terminal on backbone)
  Cloning method: Gateway Cloning
  Sequencing primers: 5′ T7 promoter; 3′ T7 terminator
Resource information
  A portion of this plasmid was derived from a plasmid made by: original
Terms and licenses: Academic/Nonprofit Terms; Industry Terms: Not Available to Industry
How to cite: pEAHISSOarD1 was a gift from Huanting Liu & James Naismith (Addgene plasmid # 97067 ; http://n2t.net/addgene:97067 ; RRID:Addgene_97067)
