[The description below was written by a language model from this plasmid's Addgene catalogue record and pLannotate feature annotations shown in this document.]
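Description:
pEAHISSOarD1 is a bacterial T7 expression plasmid for producing the Ard1 N-terminal acetyltransferase of the archaeon Sulfolobus (Saccharolobus) solfataricus in E. coli. It is built on pEAHISTEV, a derivative of the Gateway destination vector pDEST14, and the catalogue lists Gateway cloning as the construction method. The recorded total size is about 4.2 kb, which agrees closely with the sequenced record. The plasmid is maintained through a ColE1/pMB1-type origin and selected with ampicillin via the β-lactamase gene and its own promoter. The annotation also picks up pBR322-derived bom and rop elements, although the catalogue describes the plasmid as high copy. An f1 origin is present as well, which in principle allows single-stranded DNA production.

The expression cassette consists of a T7 promoter followed by the phage T7 gene 10 ribosome binding site. This leads into an N-terminal histidine tag (6xHis according to the catalogue), a TEV protease recognition site and then the unmutated ard1 coding sequence, and a T7 terminator closes the unit. Transcription depends on T7 RNA polymerase, so the protein is expressed in DE3 lysogen strains, while a standard cloning strain is used for propagation. The His tag allows metal-affinity purification, and TEV cleavage then removes the tag to leave near-native protein. Downstream of the insert the annotation also detects short fragments resembling a His tag and a T7 gene 10B-derived solubility tag. The catalogue describes only the N-terminal tag, so these are probably vector remnants outside the intended reading frame, though the record does not settle this. The plasmid comes from a structural proteomics programme and suits recombinant production of Ard1 for structural and biochemical studies.
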