Features (pLannotate 1.2.2; 15 found; start..end, strand, type, name):
     12..440     +  rep_origin     f1 ori (sequence partly withheld): f1 bacteriophage origin of replication; arrow indicates direction of (+) strand synthesis
    493..597     +  promoter       AmpR promoter: bla
    598..1458    +  CDS            AmpR: β-lactamase; bla; confers resistance to ampicillin, carbenicillin, and related antibiotics
   1629..2217    +  rep_origin     ori: high-copy-number ColE1/pMB1/pBR322/pUC origin of replication
   2403..2542    -  misc_feature   bom: basis of mobility region from pBR322
   2644..2835    -  CDS            rop: Rop protein, which maintains plasmids at low copy number; rop
   2852..3232    +  CDS            YPB1_ECOLX: Protein predicted: Swiss-Prot protein existence level 4. From Escherichia coli.
   3344..3362    +  promoter       T7 promoter: promoter for bacteriophage T7 RNA polymerase
   3394..3416    +  RBS            RBS: efficient ribosome binding site from bacteriophage T7 gene 10 (Olins and Rangwala, 1989)
   3434..3453    +  CDS            8xHis (fragment): 8xHis affinity tag
   3475..3495    +  CDS            TEV site: tobacco etch virus (TEV) protease recognition and cleavage site
   3499..3996    +  CDS            ard1: NAT_SACS2 - Experimental evidence at protein level: Swiss-Prot protein existence level 1. Displays alpha (N-terminal) acetyltransferase activity. Catalyzes the covalent attachment of an acetyl moiety from acetyl-CoA to the free alpha-amino group at the N-terminus of a protein (PubMed:17511810, PubMed:23959863, PubMed:25728374). NAT is able to acetylate the alpha-amino group of methionine, alanine and serine N- terminal residue substrates, however it has a preference for Ser-N- terminal substrates (PubMed:17511810, PubMed:23959863, PubMed:25728374). From Saccharolobus solfataricus (strain ATCC
   4046..4063    +  CDS            9xHis (fragment): 9xHis affinity tag
   4073..4122    +  CDS            SET1 (fragment): solubility-enhancement tag derived from T7 phage gene 10B
   4130..4177    +  terminator     T7 terminator: transcription terminator for bacteriophage T7 RNA polymerase
>Addgene plasmid #97067 | pEAHISSOarD1 | addgene full sequence | sequence record 200122 | Addgene NGS Result
TGGCGAATGGG
[124 nt withheld, positions 12-135]
C
[91 nt withheld, positions 137-227]
A
[49 nt withheld, positions 229-277]
CCTTTGACGTTGGAGTCCACGTTCTTT
[37 nt withheld, positions 305-341]
ACCCTATCTCGGTCTATTCTTTTGATTTATAAGGGATTTTGCCGATTTCGGCCTATTGGTTAAAAAATGA
GCTGATTTAACAAAAATTTAACGCGAATTTTAACAAAATATTAACGCTTACAATTTAGGTGGCACTTTTC
GGGGAAATGTGCGCGGAACCCCTATTTGTTTATTTTTCTAAATACATTCAAATATGTATCCGCTCATGAG
ACAATAACCCTGATAAATGCTTCAATAATATTGAAAAAGGAAGAGTATGAGTATTCAACATTTCCGTGTC
GCCCTTATTCCCTTTTTTGCGGCATTTTGCCTTCCTGTTTTTGCTCACCCAGAAACGCTGGTGAAAGTAA
AAGATGCTGAAGATCAGTTGGGTGCACGAGTGGGTTACATCGAACTGGATCTCAACAGCGGTAAGATCCT
TGAGAGTTTTCGCCCCGAAGAACGTTTTCCAATGATGAGCACTTTTAAAGTTCTGCTATGTGGCGCGGTA
TTATCCCGTATTGACGCCGGGCAAGAGCAACTCGGTCGCCGCATACACTATTCTCAGAATGACTTGGTTG
AGTACTCACCAGTCACAGAAAAGCATCTTACGGATGGCATGACAGTAAGAGAATTATGCAGTGCTGCCAT
AACCATGAGTGATAACACTGCGGCCAACTTACTTCTGACAACGATCGGAGGACCGAAGGAGCTAACCGCT
TTTTTGCACAACATGGGGGATCATGTAACTCGCCTTGATCGTTGGGAACCGGAGCTGAATGAAGCCATAC
CAAACGACGAGCGTGACACCACGATGCCTGCAGCAATGGCAACAACGTTGCGCAAACTATTAACTGGCGA
ACTACTTACTCTAGCTTCCCGGCAACAATTAATAGACTGGATGGAGGCGGATAAAGTTGCAGGACCACTT
CTGCGCTCGGCCCTTCCGGCTGGCTGGTTTATTGCTGATAAATCTGGAGCCGGTGAGCGTGGGTCTCGCG
GTATCATTGCAGCACTGGGGCCAGATGGTAAGCCCTCCCGTATCGTAGTTATCTACACGACGGGGAGTCA
GGCAACTATGGATGAACGAAATAGACAGATCGCTGAGATAGGTGCCTCACTGATTAAGCATTGGTAACTG
TCAGACCAAGTTTACTCATATATACTTTAGATTGATTTAAAACTTCATTTTTAATTTAAAAGGATCTAGG
TGAAGATCCTTTTTGATAATCTCATGACCAAAATCCCTTAACGTGAGTTTTCGTTCCACTGAGCGTCAGA
CCCCGTAGAAAAGATCAAAGGATCTTCTTGAGATCCTTTTTTTCTGCGCGTAATCTGCTGCTTGCAAACA
AAAAAACCACCGCTACCAGCGGTGGTTTGTTTGCCGGATCAAGAGCTACCAACTCTTTTTCCGAAGGTAA
CTGGCTTCAGCAGAGCGCAGATACCAAATACTGTCCTTCTAGTGTAGCCGTAGTTAGGCCACCACTTCAA
GAACTCTGTAGCACCGCCTACATACCTCGCTCTGCTAATCCTGTTACCAGTGGCTGCTGCCAGTGGCGAT
AAGTCGTGTCTTACCGGGTTGGACTCAAGACGATAGTTACCGGATAAGGCGCAGCGGTCGGGCTGAACGG
GGGGTTCGTGCACACAGCCCAGCTTGGAGCGAACGACCTACACCGAACTGAGATACCTACAGCGTGAGCT
ATGAGAAAGCGCCACGCTTCCCGAAGGGAGAAAGGCGGACAGGTATCCGGTAAGCGGCAGGGTCGGAACA
GGAGAGCGCACGAGGGAGCTTCCAGGGGGAAACGCCTGGTATCTTTATAGTCCTGTCGGGTTTCGCCACC
TCTGACTTGAGCGTCGATTTTTGTGATGCTCGTCAGGGGGGCGGAGCCTATGGAAAAACGCCAGCAACGC
GGCCTTTTTACGGTTCCTGGCCTTTTGCTGGCCTTTTGCTCACATGTTCTTTCCTGCGTTATCCCCTGAT
TCTGTGGATAACCGTATTACCGCCTTTGAGTGAGCTGATACCGCTCGCCGCAGCCGAACGACCGAGCGCA
GCGAGTCAGTGAGCGAGGAAGCGGAAGAGCGCCTGATGCGGTATTTTCTCCTTACGCATCTGTGCGGTAT
TTCACACCGCAATGGTGCACTCTCAGTACAATCTGCTCTGATGCCGCATAGTTAAGCCAGTATACACTCC
GCTATCGCTACGTGACTGGGTCATGGCTGCGCCCCGACACCCGCCAACACCCGCTGACGCGCCCTGACGG
GCTTGTCTGCTCCCGGCATCCGCTTACAGACAAGCTGTGACCGTCTCCGGGAGCTGCATGTGTCAGAGGT
TTTCACCGTCATCACCGAAACGCGCGAGGCAGCTGCGGTAAAGCTCATCAGCGTGGTCGTGAAGCGATTC
ACAGATGTCTGCCTGTTCATCCGCGTCCAGCTCGTTGAGTTTCTCCAGAAGCGTTAATGTCTGGCTTCTG
ATAAAGCGGGCCATGTTAAGGGCGGTTTTTTCCTGTTTGGTCACTGATGCCTCCGTGTAAGGGGGATTTC
TGTTCATGGGGGTAATGATACCGATGAAACGAGAGAGGATGCTCACGATACGGGTTACTGATGATGAACA
TGCCCGGTTACTGGAACGTTGTGAGGGTAAACAACTGGCGGTATGGATGCGGCGGGACCAGAGAAAAATC
ACTCAGGGTCAATGCCAGCGCTTCGTTAATACAGATGTAGGTGTTCCACAGGGTAGCCAGCAGCATCCTG
CGATGCAGATCCGGAACATAATGGTGCAGGGCGCTGACTTCCGCGTTTCCAGACTTTACGAAACACGGAA
ACCGAAGACCATTCATGTTGTTGCTCAGGTCGCAGACGTTTTGCAGCAGCAGTCGCTTCACGTTCGCTCG
CGTATCGGTGATTCATTCTGCTAACCAGTAAGGCAACCCCGCCAGCCTAGCCGGGTCCTCAACGACAGGA
GCACGATCATGCGCACCCGTGGCCAGGACCCAACGCTGCCCGAGATCTCGATCCCGCGAAATTAATACGA
CTCACTATAGGGAGACCACAACGGTTTCCCTCTAGAAATAATTTTGTTTAACTTTAAGAAGGAGATATAC
ATATGTCGTACTACCATCACCATCACCATCACGATTACGACATCCCAACGACCGAAAACCTGTATTTTCA
GGGCGCCATGGAGCTCGCTGAAAAAGATAAAGGAAGAGATTTCACACTAAGAAACGCAAGAATGGATGAT
ATAGACCAAATAATAAAAATAAATAGGCTAACATTACCTGAAAATTATCCATATTATTTTTTTGTTGAAC
ACTTAAAGGAATATGGCCTAGCATTTTTCGTAGCTATAGTTGATAATAGCGTAGTAGGATACATAATGCC
TAGAATAGAATGGGGATTCAGCAACATTAAACAATTACCCTCGTTAGTCAGAAAAGGACATGTGGTTTCA
ATAGCAGTATTAGAAGAATATAGAAGAAAAGGAATAGCTACTACATTATTAGAAGCCTCGATGAAGAGCA
TGAAAAATGACTATAATGCTGAGGAAATATATTTAGAAGTAAGAGTCAGTAATTATCCCGCAATAGCCCT
ATATGAGAAACTGAACTTTAAAAAAGTTAAAGTACTAAAAGGTTATTATGCTGATGGGGAAGACGCATAT
CTTATGGCAAGACCATGAGGATCCGAATTCGAGCTCCGTCGACAAGCTTGCGGCCGCACTCGAGCACCAC
CACCACCACCACTGAGATCCGGCTGCTAACAAAGCCCGAAAGGAAGCTGAGTTGGCTGCTGCCACCGCTG
AGCAATAACTAGCATAACCCCTTGGGGCCTCTAAACGGGTCTTGAGGGGTTTTTTGCTGAAAGGAGGAAC
TATATCCGGAT
